Addgene plasmid #64543: pmax ponA 6xTRICK 24xMS2SL
Purpose: TRICK translation biosensor with 6x copies of modified PP7 stem loops and 24x MS2 stem loops.
Depositing lab: Jeffrey Chao. Depositing organization: Friedrich Miescher Institute for Biomedical Research. Publication: Translation. An RNA biosensor for imaging the first round of translation from single cells to living animals. Halstead JM, Lionnet T, Wilbertz JH, Wippich F, Ephrussi A, Singer RH, Chao JA. Science. 2015 Mar 20;347(6228):1367-671. doi: 10.1126/science.aaa3380. PubMed 25792328.
Backbone
  Vector backbone: pmaxGFP
  Backbone manufacturer: Lonza
  Total vector size (bp): 6783
  Vector type: Mammalian Expression
  Selectable markers: Neomycin (select with G418)
Growth in bacteria
  Bacterial resistance: Kanamycin, 50 μg/mL
  Growth temperature: 37°C
  Growth strain: DH5alpha
  Copy number: Unknown
Gene/Insert
  Gene/Insert name: 6 x PP7 stem-loops
  Species: Synthetic
  Promoter: ponA
  Tag / fusion protein: NLS (N terminal on insert); HA (N terminal on insert); dNP799 (N terminal on insert); 24xMS2 stem loops (C terminal on insert)
  Cloning method: Unknown
  Sequencing primers: 5′ pCasper-hs; 3′ EBV-rev
Terms and licenses: Academic/Nonprofit Terms; Industry Terms: Not Available to Industry
Depositor comments: Translatable PP7 stem-loops were generated by gene synthesis (Genscript) removing potential stop codons in all three reading frames. The 405 nucleotide stem-loop cassette contained six copies of the PP7 stem-loops and were optimally positioned 40 nucleotides apart to prevent ribosomes stalling at adjacent stem-loops. The PP7 stem-loops were also codon optimized (tRNA abundance and coding potential) and RNA-folding (mfold). The PP7 stem-loop cassette cloned into a modified version of the pmaxGFP plasmid (Lonza), which contains the CMV immediate early promoter for expression and the β-globin-IgG chimeric intron in the 5′ UTR. The GFP sequence was replaced by NLS-3xHA tagged dNP799 (a fluoregen activating protein). The PP7 stem-loop cassette was fused in-frame to the C-terminus of dNP799. The 24x MS2 stem-loop cassette was cloned downstream of the stop codon of the pp7 stem-loop cassette. The CMV promoter was replaced by 45 copies of the E/GRE recognition elements (ponA-45) to induce expression of the reporter mRNA in the presence of ponasterone A. The E/GRE elements are bound by a heterodimer of retinoid-X-receptor (RXR) and a synthetic ecodysone receptor (VgEcR). The final construct contains the following features: ponA-45 - chimeric intron – NLS - 3xHA – dNP799 – 6x PP7 stem-loops – stop codon – 24x MS2 stem-loops – SV40 polyA. See publication for more details.
How to cite: pmax ponA 6xTRICK 24xMS2SL was a gift from Jeffrey Chao (Addgene plasmid # 64543)
