[The description below was written by a language model from this plasmid's Addgene catalogue record and pLannotate feature annotations shown in this document.]
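Description:
pmax ponA 6xTRICK 24xMS2SL is a mammalian expression plasmid of about 6.8 kb, built on a modified pmaxGFP backbone, that encodes the TRICK (translating RNA imaging by coat protein knock-off) reporter mRNA. It is propagated in E. coli through a high-copy ColE1/pUC-type origin. A Tn5 aminoglycoside phosphotransferase (NeoR/KanR) gene provides kanamycin selection in bacteria, and the record also lists it for G418 selection in mammalian cells.

The original CMV promoter has been replaced by a ponasterone A-inducible promoter made of an array of E/GRE response elements. These are bound by a heterodimer of RXR and the synthetic ecdysone receptor VgEcR, so the host cells must supply both receptors. The annotation places a Drosophila hsp70 minimal promoter just downstream of where this array would lie, followed by the β-globin/IgG chimeric intron in the 5′ UTR. The open reading frame encodes an NLS- and 3xHA-tagged dNP799, a fluorogen-activating protein. Its antibody-derived nature explains the duplicated immunoglobulin heavy-chain V and J fragments and the FAP fragment in the feature table. Fused in frame to its C-terminus is a synthetic cassette of six PP7 stem-loops, redesigned to lack stop codons, codon-optimized and spaced to avoid ribosome stalling. After the stop codon come 24 MS2 stem-loops in the 3′ UTR and an SV40 polyadenylation signal. The automated annotation does not detect the stem-loop arrays or the E/GRE repeats.

In use, the PP7 and MS2 stem-loops are bound by their respective coat proteins carrying different fluorescent labels, so untranslated transcripts carry both labels. The first ribosome to traverse the coding region displaces the PP7 coat protein, while the MS2 label in the 3′ UTR remains. This allows single-molecule imaging of the first round of translation after induced transcription.
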