Features (pLannotate 1.2.2; 12 found; start..end, strand, type, name):
   1793..2031    +  promoter       hsp70 promoter: Drosophila melanogaster hsp70Bb promoter
   2081..2213    +  intron         chimeric intron: chimera between introns from human β-globin and immunoglobulin heavy chain genes
   2426..2722    +  CDS            IGHV4-59 (fragment): HV459_HUMAN - Experimental evidence at protein level: Swiss-Prot protein existence level 1. V region of the variable domain of immunoglobulin heavy chains that participates in the antigen recognition (PubMed:24600447). Immunoglobulins, also known as antibodies, are membrane-bound or secreted glycoproteins produced by B lymphocytes. In the recognition phase of humoral immunity, the membrane-bound immunoglobulins serve as receptors which, upon binding of a specific antigen, trigger the clonal expansion and differentiation of B lymphocytes into immunoglobulins- secreting plasma cells. Secreted im
   2771..2815    +  CDS            IGHJ1 (fragment): HJ01_HUMAN - Protein predicted: Swiss-Prot protein existence level 4. J region of the variable domain of immunoglobulin heavy chains that participates in the antigen recognition (PubMed:24600447). Immunoglobulins, also known as antibodies, are membrane-bound or secreted glycoproteins produced by B lymphocytes. In the recognition phase of humoral immunity, the membrane-bound immunoglobulins serve as receptors which, upon binding of a specific antigen, trigger the clonal expansion and differentiation of B lymphocytes into immunoglobulins- secreting plasma cells. Secreted immunoglobulins mediate
   2813..2879    +  CDS            FAPα2 (fragment): fluorogen-activating protein composed of a dimer of the L5-MG single-chain antibody fragment (Szent-Gyorgyi et al., 2008) binds malachite green derivatives to produce red fluorescence
   2873..3172    +  CDS            IGHV4-59 (fragment): HV459_HUMAN - Experimental evidence at protein level: Swiss-Prot protein existence level 1. V region of the variable domain of immunoglobulin heavy chains that participates in the antigen recognition (PubMed:24600447). Immunoglobulins, also known as antibodies, are membrane-bound or secreted glycoproteins produced by B lymphocytes. In the recognition phase of humoral immunity, the membrane-bound immunoglobulins serve as receptors which, upon binding of a specific antigen, trigger the clonal expansion and differentiation of B lymphocytes into immunoglobulins- secreting plasma cells. Secreted im
   3221..3265    +  CDS            IGHJ1 (fragment): HJ01_HUMAN - Protein predicted: Swiss-Prot protein existence level 4. J region of the variable domain of immunoglobulin heavy chains that participates in the antigen recognition (PubMed:24600447). Immunoglobulins, also known as antibodies, are membrane-bound or secreted glycoproteins produced by B lymphocytes. In the recognition phase of humoral immunity, the membrane-bound immunoglobulins serve as receptors which, upon binding of a specific antigen, trigger the clonal expansion and differentiation of B lymphocytes into immunoglobulins- secreting plasma cells. Secreted immunoglobulins mediate
   5015..5096    -  polyA_signal   SV40 poly(A) signal: SV40 polyadenylation signal
   5119..5187    -  CDS            large T antigen (fragment): large T antigen from SV40 (simian virus 40)
   5294..5882    -  rep_origin     ori: high-copy-number ColE1/pMB1/pBR322/pUC origin of replication
   5963..6757    -  CDS            NeoR/KanR: aminoglycoside phosphotransferase from Tn5; aph(3')-II (or nptII); confers resistance to neomycin, kanamycin, and G418 (Geneticin®)
   6758..6784    -  promoter       AmpR promoter (fragment): bla
>Addgene plasmid #64543 | pmax ponA 6xTRICK 24xMS2SL | addgene full sequence | sequence record 258920 | Addgene NGS Result
GGACAGCAGAGATCCAGTTTGGACTAGTAGATCTCGGCCGCATATTAAGTGCATTGTTCTCGATACCGCT
AAGTGCATTGTTCTCGTTAGCTCGATGGACAAGTGCATTGTTCTCTTGCTGAAAGCTCGATGGACAAGTG
CATTGTTCTCTTGCTGAAAGCTCGATGGACAAGTGCATTGTTCTCTTGCTGAAAGCTCAGTACCCGGGTC
GGAGTACGGATCTCGGCCGCATATTAAGTGCATTGTTCTCGATACCGCTAAGTGCATTGTTCTCGTTAGC
TCGATGGACAAGTGCATTGTTCTCTTGCTGAAAGCTCGATGGACAAGTGCATTGTTCTCTTGCTGAAAGC
TCGATGGACAAGTGCATTGTTCTCTTGCTGAAAGCTCAGTACCCGGGTCGGAGTACGGATCTCGGCCGCA
TATTAAGTGCATTGTTCTCGATACCGCTAAGTGCATTGTTCTCGTTAGCTCGATGGACAAGTGCATTGTT
CTCTTGCTGAAAGCTCGATGGACAAGTGCATTGTTCTCTTGCTGAAAGCTCGATGGACAAGTGCATTGTT
CTCTTGCTGAAAGCTCAGTACCCGGGTCGGAGTACGGATCTCGGCCGCATATTAAGTGCATTGTTCTCGA
TACCGCTAAGTGCATTGTTCTCGTTAGCTCGATGGACAAGTGCATTGTTCTCTTGCTGAAAGCTCGATGG
ACAAGTGCATTGTTCTCTTGCTGAAAGCTCGATGGACAAGTGCATTGTTCTCTTGCTGAAAGCTCAGTAC
CCGGGTCGGAGTACGGATCTCGGCCGCATATTAAGTGCATTGTTCTCGATACCGCTAAGTGCATTGTTCT
CGTTAGCTCGATGGACAAGTGCATTGTTCTCTTGCTGAAAGCTCGATGGACAAGTGCATTGTTCTCTTGC
TGAAAGCTCGATGGACAAGTGCATTGTTCTCTTGCTGAAAGCTCAGTACCCGGGTCGGAGTACGGATCTC
GGCCGCATATTAAGTGCATTGTTCTCGATACCGCTAAGTGCATTGTTCTCGTTAGCTCGATGGACAAGTG
CATTGTTCTCTTGCTGAAAGCTCGATGGACAAGTGCATTGTTCTCTTGCTGAAAGCTCGATGGACAAGTG
CATTGTTCTCTTGCTGAAAGCTCAGTACCCGGGTCGGAGTACGGATCTCGGCCGCATATTAAGTGCATTG
TTCTCGATACCGCTAAGTGCATTGTTCTCGTTAGCTCGATGGACAAGTGCATTGTTCTCTTGCTGAAAGC
TCGATGGACAAGTGCATTGTTCTCTTGCTGAAAGCTCGATGGACAAGTGCATTGTTCTCTTGCTGAAAGC
TCAGTACCCGGGTCGGAGTACGGATCTCGGCCGCATATTAAGTGCATTGTTCTCGATACCGCTAAGTGCA
TTGTTCTCGTTAGCTCGATGGACAAGTGCATTGTTCTCTTGCTGAAAGCTCGATGGACAAGTGCATTGTT
CTCTTGCTGAAAGCTCGATGGACAAGTGCATTGTTCTCTTGCTGAAAGCTCAGTACCCGGGTCGGAGTAC
GGATCTCGGCCGCATATTAAGTGCATTGTTCTCGATACCGCTAAGTGCATTGTTCTCGTTAGCTCGATGG
ACAAGTGCATTGTTCTCTTGCTGAAAGCTCGATGGACAAGTGCATTGTTCTCTTGCTGAAAGCTCGATGG
ACAAGTGCATTGTTCTCTTGCTGAAAGCTCAGTACCCGGGTCGGAGTACTGCCCCGCCCCTAGCGATTAG
CCCCGGCCCCGCATAGCTCCGCCCCGGGAGTACCCTCGACCGCCGGAGTATAAATAGAGGCGCTTCGTCT
ACGGAGCGACAATTCAATTCAAACAAGCAAAGTGAACACGTCGCTAAGCGAAAGCTAAGCAAATAAACAA
GCGCAGCTGAACAAGCTAAACAATCTGCAGTAAAGTGCAAGTTAAAGTGAATCAATTAAAAGTAACCAGC
AACCAAGTAAATCAACTGCAACTACTGAAATCTGCCAAGAAGTAATTATTGAATACAAGAAGACAACTCT
GAATACTTTCAAAAGTTACCGAGAAAGAAGAACTCAGACACGGATCACAGGTAAGTATCAAGGTTACAAG
ACAGGTTTAAGGAGGCCAATAGAAACTGGGCTTGTCGAGACAGAGAAGATTCTTGCGTTTCTGATAGGCA
CCTATTGGTCTTACTGACATCCACTTTGCCTTTCTCTCCACAGGGGTACCGAAGCCGCTAGCGCTACCGG
TCGCCACCATGTCGCGGAGGCGGCACAGCTACGAGAACGATGGTGGACAACCTCACAAAAGGAGGAAGAC
GTCTGTTGAGTACCCTTATGATGTCCCTGACTACGCTGCCGAGTATCCCTACGACGTCCCCGATTATGCC
GCAGAATACCCATACGATGTGCCAGACTACGCAGCTGAGGGGGGGCAAGTCCAGTTGCAAGAATCTGGAC
CTGGTTTGGTTAAACCATCTGAGACACTTTCCCTAACCTGCACAGTCAGTGGCGCATCAATTTCCTCCTC
GCACTATTATTGGGGTTGGATTAGACAACCACCTGGAAAGGGCCCAGAGTGGATAGGGTCTATGTACTAC
TCGGGTAGAACTTACTATAATCCTGCCTTGAAGTCACGTGTTACCATATCCTCTGATAAGTCAAAAAACC
AATTCTTTTTAAAACTCACTAGCGTTACCGCTGCTGATACAGCTGTCTATTATGCTGCCCGTGAGGGCCC
AACGCATTATTATGATAATTCAGGCCCAATACCTAGCGATGAGTATTTTCAACATTGGGGCCAGGGCACT
TTAGTTACAGTTTCCGGTGGTGGCGGCTCTGGTGGCGGTGGCAGCGGCGGTGGTGGTTCCGGAGGCGGCG
GTTCTCAGGTGCAGCTGCAGGAGTCGGGCCCAGGACTGGTGAAGCCTTCGGAGACCCTGTCCCTCACCTG
CACTGTCTCTGGTGCCTCCATCAGCAGTAGTCATTACTACTGGGGCTGGATTCGCCAGCCCCCAGGGAAG
GGGCCTGAGTGGATTGGGAGTATGTATTATAGTGGGAGAACGTACTACAACCCGGCCCTCAAGAGTCGAG
TCACCATATCATCAGACAAGTCGAAGAACCAGTTCTTCTTGAAGTTGACCTCTGTAACCGCCGCGGACAC
GGCCGTGTATTACGCTGCGAGGGAGGGACCCACACATTACTATGATAATAGTGGTCCAATACCTTCGGAT
GAGTATTTCCAGCACTGGGGCCAGGGTACCCTGGTCACTGTCTCCGTCGACAGATCCTACCTGCAAAGCA
CCAGAGGATATGGCCTCGGTGCCTCAGCATCTTCAGATGTGCTGTCACTGTCCAATCTTCAAGCCAGCAG
AGCATATGGGCTCGCTGGCTCCACTGTCATTACAGTGGACCTGATCTTCTCCAATCAAAGGAGCAGAGGA
TATGGCCTCGCTCCCTCCGACTACATCAGGCTGGAAGTGACATCCATCATTCATCCCAGCAGAGCATATG
GGCTCGCTGGGACCACAGCATGCCTCGAAGTGCTGAGAGACTATCATCAAACCGACAGAGGATATGGCCT
CGTCGGCTCCTACTCCCTCCTGGTGGAATACTTCTCCACTCTTCAACCCAGCAGAGCATATGGGCTCGCT
GGGTCCATCAGAGATACAAGATCTCTCGAGTGATAAGGATCTCGGATCCTACGGTACTTATTGCCAAGAA
AGCACGAGCATCAGCCGTGCCTCCAGGTCGAATCTTCAAACGACGACGATCACGCGTCGCTCCAGTATTC
CAGGGTTCATCAGATCCTACGGTACTTATTGCCAAGAAAGCACGAGCATCAGCCGTGCCTCCAGGTCGAA
TCTTCAAACGACGACGATCACGCGTCGCTCCAGTATTCCAGGGTTCATCAGATCCTACGGTACTTATTGC
CAAGAAAGCACGAGCATCAGCCGTGCCTCCAGGTCGAATCTTCAAACGACGACGATCACGCGTCGCTCCA
GTATTCCAGGGTTCATCAGATCCTACGGTACTTATTGCCAAGAAAGCACGAGCATCAGCCGTGCCTCCAG
GTCGAATCTTCAAACGACGACGATCACGCGTCGCTCCAGTATTCCAGGGTTCATCAGATCCTACGGTACT
TATTGCCAAGAAAGCACGAGCATCAGCCGTGCCTCCAGGTCGAATCTTCAAACGACGACGATCACGCGTC
GCTCCAGTATTCCAGGGTTCATCAGATCCTACGGTACTTATTGCCAAGAAAGCACGAGCATCAGCCGTGC
CTCCAGGTCGAATCTTCAAACGACGACGATCACGCGTCGCTCCAGTATTCCAGGGTTCATCAGATCCTAC
GGTACTTATTGCCAAGAAAGCACGAGCATCAGCCGTGCCTCCAGGTCGAATCTTCAAACGACGACGATCA
CGCGTCGCTCCAGTATTCCAGGGTTCATCAGATCCTACGGTACTTATTGCCAAGAAAGCACGAGCATCAG
CCGTGCCTCCAGGTCGAATCTTCAAACGACGACGATCACGCGTCGCTCCAGTATTCCAGGGTTCATCAGA
TCCTACGGTACTTATTGCCAAGAAAGCACGAGCATCAGCCGTGCCTCCAGGTCGAATCTTCAAACGACGA
CGATCACGCGTCGCTCCAGTATTCCAGGGTTCATCAGATCCTACGGTACTTATTGCCAAGAAAGCACGAG
CATCAGCCGTGCCTCCAGGTCGAATCTTCAAACGACGACGATCACGCGTCGCTCCAGTATTCCAGGGTTC
ATCAGATCCTACGGTACTTATTGCCAAGAAAGCACGAGCATCAGCCGTGCCTCCAGGTCGAATCTTCAAA
CGACGACGATCACGCGTCGCTCCAGTATTCCAGGGTTCATCAGATCCTACGGTACTTATTGCCAAGAAAG
CACGAGCATCAGCCGTGCCTCCAGGTCGAATCTTCAAACGACGACGATCACGCGTCGCTCCAGTATTCCA
GGGTTCATCAGATCCGATGAGTTTGGACAAACCACAACTAGAATGCAGTGAAAAAAATGCTTTATTTGTG
AAATTTGTGATGCTATTGCTTTATTTGTAACCATTATAAGCTGCAATAAACAAGTTAACAACAACAATTG
CATTCATTTTATGTTTCAGGTTCAGGGGGAGGTGTGGGAGGTTTTTTAAAGCAAGTAAAACCTCTACAAA
TGTGGTACTTAAGAGGGGGAGACCAAAGGGCGAGACGTTAAGGCCTCACGTGACATGTGAGCAAAAGGCC
AGCAAAAGGCCAGGAACCGTAAAAAGGCCGCGTTGCTGGCGTTTTTCCATAGGCTCCGCCCCCCTGACGA
GCATCACAAAAATCGACGCTCAAGTCAGAGGTGGCGAAACCCGACAGGACTATAAAGATACCAGGCGTTT
CCCCCTGGAAGCTCCCTCGTGCGCTCTCCTGTTCCGACCCTGCCGCTTACGGGATACCTGTCCGCCTTTC
TCCCTTCGGGAAGCGTGGCGCTTTCTCATAGCTCACGCTGTAGGTATCTCAGTTCGGTGTAGGTCGTTCG
CTCCAAGCTGGGCTGTGTGCACGAACCCCCCGTTCAGCCCGACCGCTGCGCCTTATCCGGTAACTATCGT
CTTGAGTCCAACCCGGTAAGACACGACTTATCGCCACTGGCAGCAGCCACTGGTAACAGGATTAGCAGAG
CGAGGTATGTAGGCGGTGCTACAGAGTTCTTGAAGTGGTGGCCTAACTACGGCTACACTAGAAGAACAGT
ATTTGGTATCTGCGCTCTGCTGAAGCCAGTTACCTTCGGAAAAAGAGTTGGTAGCTCTTGATCCGGCAAA
CAAACCACCGCTGGTAGCGGTGGTTTTTTTGTTTGCAAGCAGCAGATTACGCGCAGAAAAAAAGGATCTC
AAGAAGATCCTTTGATCTTTTCTACGGGGTCTGACGCTCAGTGGAACGAAAACTCACGTTAAGGGATTTT
GGTCATGCCGTCTCAGAAGAACTCGTCAAGAAGGCGATAGAAGGCGATGCGCTGCGAATCGGGAGCGGCG
ATACCGTAAAGCACGAGGAAGCGGTCAGCCCATTCGCCGCCAAGCTCTTCAGCAATATCACGGGTAGCCA
ACGCTATGTCCTGATAGCGGTCCGCCACACCCAGCCGGCCACAGTCGATGAATCCAGAAAAGCGGCCATT
TTCCACCATGATATTCGGCAAGCAGGCATCGCCATGGGTCACGACGAGATCCTCGCCGTCGGGCATGCTC
GCCTTGAGCCTGGCGAACAGTTCGGCTGGCGCGAGCCCCTGATGCTCTTCGTCCAGATCATCCTGATCGA
CAAGACCGGCTTCCATCCGAGTACGTGCTCTCTCGATGCGATGTTTCGCTTGGTGGTCGAATGGGCAGGT
AGCCGGATCAAGCGTATGCAGCCGCCGCATTGCATCAGCCATGATGGATACTTTCTCGGCAGGAGCAAGG
TGAGATGACAGGAGATCCTGCCCCGGCACTTCGCCCAATAGCAGCCAGTCCCTTCCCGCTTCAGTGACAA
CGTCGAGTACAGCTGCGCAAGGAACGCCCGTCGTGGCCAGCCACGATAGCCGCGCTGCCTCGTCTTGCAG
TTCATTCAGGGCACCGGACAGGTCGGTCTTGACAAAAAGAACCGGGCGCCCCTGCGCTGACAGCCGGAAC
ACGGCGGCATCAGAGCAGCCGATTGTCTGTTGTGCCCAGTCATAGCCGAATAGCCTCTCCACCCAAGCGG
CCGGAGAACCTGCGTGCAATCCATCTTGTTCAATCATAATATTATTGAAGCATTTATCAGGGTTCGTCTC
GTCCCGGTCTCCTCCCATGCAT
