>Addgene plasmid #64543 | pmax ponA 6xTRICK 24xMS2SL | addgene partial sequence | sequence record 112559 | chim-int-F 5'-TCTTACTGACATCCACTTTGCC-3'
CCGGTCGCCACCATGTCGCGGAGGCGGCACAGCTACGAGAACGATGGTGGACAACCTCACAAAAGGAGGA
AGACGTCTGTTGAGTACCCTTATGATGTCCCTGACTACGCTGCCGAGTATCCCTACGACGTCCCCGATTA
TGCCGCAGAATACCCATACGATGTGCCAGACTACGCAGCTGAGGGGGGGCAAGTCCAGTTGCAAGAATCT
GGACCTGGTTTGGTTAAACCATCTGAGACACTTTCCCTAACCTGCACAGTCAGTGGCGCATCAATTTCCT
CCTCGCACTATTATTGGGGTTGGATTAGACAACCACCTGGAAAGGGCCCAGAGTGGATAGGGTCTATGTA
CTACTCGGGTAGAACTTACTATAATCCTGCCTTGAAGTCACGTGTTACCATATCCTCTGATAAGTCAAAA
AACCAATTCTTTTTAAAACTCACTAGCGTTACCGCTGCTGATACAGCTGTCTATTATGCTGCCCGTGAGG
GCCCAACGCATTATTATGATAATTCAGGCCCAATACCTAGCGATGAGTATTTTCAACATTGGGGCCAGGG
CACTTTAGTTACAGTTTCCGGTGGTGGCGGCTCTGGTGGCGGTGGCAGCGGCGGTGGTGGTTCCGGAGGC
GGCGGTTCTCAGGTGCAGCTGCAGGAGTCGGGCCCAGGACTGGTGAAGCCTTCGGAGACCCTGTCCCTCA
CCTGCACTGTCTCTGGTGCCTCCATCAGCAGTAGTCATTACTACTGGGGCTGGATTCGCCAGCCCCCAGG
GAAGGGGCCTGAGTGGATTGGGAGTATGTATTATAGTGGGAGAACGTACTACAACCCGGCC
