>Addgene plasmid #64543 | pmax ponA 6xTRICK 24xMS2SL | addgene partial sequence | sequence record 112589 | dNP799-F 5'-GCCCTCAAGAGTCGAGTCAC-3'
GTTGACCTCTGTAACCGCCGCGGACACGGCCGTGTATTACGCTGCGAGGGAGGGACCCACACATTACTAT
GATAATAGTGGTCCAATACCTTCGGATGAGTATTTCCAGCACTGGGGCCAGGGTACCCTGGTCACTGTCT
CCGTCGACAGATCCTACCTGCAAAGCACCAGAGGATATGGCCTCGGTGCCTCAGCATCTTCAGATGTGCT
GTCACTGTCCAATCTTCAAGCCAGCAGAGCATATGGGCTCGCTGGCTCCACTGTCATTACAGTGGACCTG
ATCTTCTCCAATCAAAGGAGCAGAGGATATGGCCTCGCTCCCTCCGACTACATCAGGCTGGAAGTGACAT
CCATCATTCATCCCAGCAGAGCATATGGGCTCGCTGGGACCACAGCATGCCTCGAAGTGCTGAGAGACTA
TCATCAAACCGACAGAGGATATGGCCTCGTCGGCTCCTACTCCCTCCTGGTGGAATACTTCTCCACTCTT
CAACCCAGCAGAGCATATGGGCTCGCTGGGTCCATCAGAGATACAAGATCTCTCGAGTGATAAGGATCTC
GGATCCTACGGTACTTATTGCCAAGAAAGCACGAGCATCAGCCGTGCCTCCAGGTCGAATCTTCAAACGA
CGACGATCACGCGTCGCTCCAGTATTCCAGGGTTCATCAGATCCTACGGTACTTATTGCCAAGAAAGCAC
GAGCATCAGCCGTGCCTCCAGGTCGAATCTTCAAACGACGACGATCACGCGTCGCTCCAGTATTCCAGGG
TTCATCAGATCCTACGGTACTTATTGCCAAGAAAGCACGAGCATCAGCCGTGCCTCCAGGTCGAATCTTC
AAACGACGACGATCACGCGTCGCTCCAGTATTCCAGG
